Addgene plasmid #26115: pRK-ATF3
Depositing lab: Yihong Ye. Depositing organization: National Institute of Diabetes & Digestive & Kidney Diseases (NIDDK). Publication: ERAD inhibitors integrate ER stress with an epigenetic mechanism to activate BH3-only protein NOXA in cancer cells. Wang Q, Mora-Jensen H, Weniger MA, Perez-Galan P, Wolford C, Hai T, Ron D, Chen W, Trenkle W, Wiestner A, Ye Y. Proc Natl Acad Sci U S A. 2009 Feb 17. 106(7):2200-5. 10.1073/pnas.0807611106 PubMed 19164757.
Backbone
  Vector backbone: pRK5-A20 (TNFAIP3)
  Backbone manufacturer: Dr. Hongbin Shu
  Vector type: Mammalian Expression
Growth in bacteria
  Bacterial resistance: Ampicillin, 100 μg/mL
  Growth temperature: 37°C
  Growth strain: DH5alpha
  Copy number: High Copy
Gene/Insert
  Gene/Insert name: ATF3
  Species: H. sapiens (human)
  Insert size (bp): 540
  Entrez Gene: ATF3
  Tag / fusion protein: FLAG (N terminal on backbone)
  Cloning method: Restriction Enzyme; 5′ cloning site SalI (not destroyed); 3′ cloning site NotI (not destroyed)
  Sequencing primers: 5′ unknown; 3′ BGH-rev
Terms and licenses: Academic/Nonprofit Terms; Industry Terms: Not Available to Industry
How to cite: pRK-ATF3 was a gift from Yihong Ye (Addgene plasmid # 26115 ; http://n2t.net/addgene:26115 ; RRID:Addgene_26115)
