[The description below was written by a language model from this plasmid's Addgene catalogue record and pLannotate feature annotations shown in this document.]
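Description:
pRK-ATF3 is a mammalian expression plasmid carrying the human ATF3 coding sequence (about 540 bp), cloned between SalI and NotI sites, both of which are preserved, in a pRK5-derived backbone that previously held A20/TNFAIP3. It is propagated in E. coli as a high-copy plasmid through a ColE1/pUC-type origin and selected with ampicillin via the β-lactamase gene and its native promoter. The sequenced record (roughly 7.5 kb) also contains f1 and M13 phage origins, along with scattered remnants of older cloning vectors (fragments of rop, bom, lacZα, lacI and the lac promoter/operator) that have no evident role in the construct's function.

Expression in mammalian cells is driven by the human cytomegalovirus immediate-early enhancer and promoter, followed by a fragment of CMV intron A and an SP6 promoter. The backbone supplies an N-terminal FLAG epitope fused to ATF3, allowing detection or immunoprecipitation of the expressed protein with anti-FLAG antibodies. A short fragment annotated as an immunoglobulin heavy-chain signal sequence lies upstream of the tag; it is only a partial match, and its significance is not stated in the record. The transcript is terminated by a bovine growth hormone polyadenylation signal. Although the catalogue entry does not list a mammalian selection marker, the feature table shows an SV40 early promoter driving a full-length neomycin phosphotransferase gene with an SV40 poly(A) signal, plus an additional SV40 promoter and poly(A) elements. ATF3 is a stress-induced transcription factor, and the associated publication concerns ER stress and activation of the BH3-only protein NOXA in cancer cells, consistent with use of this plasmid for overexpressing tagged ATF3 in cultured cells.
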