Features (pLannotate 1.2.2; 30 found; start..end, strand, type, name):
      1..36      +  CDS            rop (fragment): Rop protein, which maintains plasmids at low copy number; rop
    138..187     +  misc_feature   bom (fragment): basis of mobility region from pBR322
    263..643     -  rep_origin     M13 ori (sequence partly withheld): M13 bacteriophage origin of replication; arrow indicates direction of (+) strand synthesis
    662..713     +  misc_feature   bom (fragment): basis of mobility region from pBR322
    719..873     -  CDS            lacZα (fragment): LacZα fragment of β-galactosidase; lacZ fragment
    892..1249    -  promoter       SV40 promoter: SV40 enhancer and early promoter
   1318..1452    -  polyA_signal   SV40 poly(A) signal: SV40 polyadenylation signal
   1474..1502    +  misc_feature   MCS (fragment): pUC18/19 multiple cloning site
   1521..1642    -  polyA_signal   SV40 poly(A) signal: SV40 polyadenylation signal
   1637..1795    -  CDS            ble (fragment): BLE_KLEPN - Experimental evidence at protein level: Swiss-Prot protein existence level 1. Binding protein with a strong affinity to the bleomycin family of antibiotics. Binds to CL990; an antimitotic-antibiotic compound. From Klebsiella pneumoniae.
   1819..2610    -  CDS            neo: KKA2_KLEPN - Also known as kan, nptII. Experimental evidence at protein level: Swiss-Prot protein existence level 1. Resistance to kanamycin, neomycin, paromomycin, ribostamycin, butirosin and gentamicin B. From Klebsiella pneumoniae.
   2677..3006    -  promoter       SV40 promoter: SV40 enhancer and early promoter
   3020..3448    -  rep_origin     f1 ori (sequence partly withheld): f1 bacteriophage origin of replication; arrow indicates direction of (+) strand synthesis
   3469..3490    -  promoter       SV40 promoter (fragment): SV40 enhancer and early promoter
   3494..3718    -  polyA_signal   bGH poly(A) signal: bovine growth hormone polyadenylation signal
   3744..3762    +  promoter       SP6 promoter: promoter for bacteriophage SP6 RNA polymerase
   3800..4342    -  CDS            ATF3: ATF3_HUMAN - Experimental evidence at protein level: Swiss-Prot protein existence level 1. [Isoform 2]: Activates transcription presumably by sequestering inhibitory cofactors away from the promoters. From Homo sapiens (Human).
   4352..4372    -  CDS            FLAG (fragment): FLAG® epitope tag, followed by an enterokinase cleavage site
   4415..4452    -  CDS            IgH signal sequence (fragment): signal sequence from the mouse immunoglobulin heavy chain variable region
   4456..4474    -  promoter       SP6 promoter: promoter for bacteriophage SP6 RNA polymerase
   4526..4569    -  intron         CMV intron (fragment): modified intron A from human cytomegalovirus
   4705..4908    -  promoter       CMV promoter: human cytomegalovirus (CMV) immediate early promoter
   4909..5288    -  enhancer       CMV enhancer: human cytomegalovirus immediate early enhancer
   5341..5357    -  protein_bind   lac operator: The lac repressor binds to the lac operator to inhibit transcription in E. coli. This inhibition can be relieved by adding lactose or isopropyl-β-D-thiogalactopyranoside (IPTG). lac repressor encoded by lacI
   5365..5395    -  promoter       lac promoter: promoter for the E. coli lac operon
   5410..5431    -  protein_bind   CAP binding site: CAP binding activates transcription in the presence of cAMP. E. coli catabolite activator protein
   5444..5536    -  CDS            lacI (fragment): lac repressor; lacI; The lac repressor binds to the lac operator to inhibit transcription in E. coli. This inhibition can be relieved by adding lactose or isopropyl-β-D-thiogalactopyranoside (IPTG).
   5719..6307    -  rep_origin     ori: high-copy-number ColE1/pMB1/pBR322/pUC origin of replication
   6478..7338    -  CDS            AmpR: β-lactamase; bla; confers resistance to ampicillin, carbenicillin, and related antibiotics
   7339..7443    -  promoter       AmpR promoter: bla
>Addgene plasmid #26115 | pRK-ATF3 | addgene full sequence | sequence record 233277 | Addgene NGS Result
CTCGCGCGTTTCGGTGATGACGGTGAAAACCTCTGACACATGCAGCTCCCGGAGACGGTCACAGCTTGTC
TGTAAGCGGATGCCGGGAGCAGACAAGCCCGTCAGGGCGCGTCAGCGGGTGTTGGCGGGTGTCGGGGCTG
GCTTAACTATGCGGCATCAGAGCAGATTGTACTGAGAGTGCACCATAAAATTGTAAACGTTAATATTTTG
TTAAAATTCGCGTTAAATTTTTGTTAAATCAGCTCATTTTTTAACCAATAGGCCGAAATCGGCAAAATCC
CTTATAAATCAAAAGAATAGCCCGAGATAGGGT
[37 nt withheld, positions 314-350]
AAAGAACGTGGACTCCAACGTCAAAGG
[141 nt withheld, positions 378-518]
G
[142 nt withheld, positions 520-661]
TATGCGGTGTGAAATACCGCACAGATGCGTAAGGAGAAAATACCGCATCAGGCGCCATTCGCCATTCAGG
CTGCGCAACTGTTGGGAAGGGCGATCGGTGCGGGCCTCTTCGCTATTACGCCAGCTGGCGAAAGGGGGAT
GTGCTGCAAGGCGATTAAGTTGGGTAACGCCAGGGTTTTCCCAGTCACGACGTTGTAAAACGACGGCCAG
TGCCAAGCTGTTAACAGCTTTTTGCAAAAGCCTAGGCCTCCAAAAAAGCCTCCTCACTACTTCTGGAATA
GCTCAGAGGCCGAGGCGGCCTCGGCCTCTGCATAAATAAAAAAAATTAGTCAGCCATGGGGCGGAGAATG
GGCGGAACTGGGCGGAGTTAGGGGCGGGATGGGCGGAGTTAGGGGCGGGACTATGGTTGCTGACTAATTG
AGATGCATGCTTTGCATACTTCTGCCTGCTGGGGAGCCTGGGGACTTTCCACACCTGGTTGCTGACTAAT
TGAGATGCATGCTTTGCATACTTCTGCCTGCTGGGGAGCCTGGGGACTTTCCACACCCTAACTGACACAC
ATTCCACAGCTGGTTCTTTCCGCCTCAGAAGGTACCTAACCAAGTTCCTCTTTCAGAGGTTATTTCAGGC
CATGGTGCTGCGCCGAATTAATTCCCGATCCAGACATGATAAGATACATTGATGAGTTTGGACAAACCAC
AACTAGAATGCAGTGAAAAAAATGCTTTATTTGTGAAATTTGTGATGCTATTGCTTTATTTGTAACCATT
ATAAGCTGCAATAAACAAGTTGGGCCATGGCGGCCATCGATTGAATTCGAGCTCGGTACCCGGGGATCCT
CGACGGTATACAGACATGATAAGATACATTGATGAGTTTGGACAAACCACAACTAGAATGCAGTGAAAAA
AATGCTTTATTTGTGAAATTTGTGATGCTATTGCTTTATTTGTAACCATTATAAGCTGCAATAAACAAGT
TGGGGTGGGCGAAGAACTCCAGCATGAGATCCCCGCGCTGGAGGATCATCCAGCCGGCGTCCCGGAAAAC
GATTCCGAAGCCCAACCTTTCATAGAAGGCGGCGGTGGAATCGAAATCTCGTGATGGCAGGTTGGGCGTC
GCTTGGTCGGTCATTTCGAACCCCAGAGTCCCGCTCAGAAGAACTCGTCAAGAAGGCGATAGAAGGCGAT
GCGCTGCGAATCGGGAGCGGCGATACCGTAAAGCACGAGGAAGCGGTCAGCCCATTCGCCGCCAAGCTCT
TCAGCAATATCACGGGTAGCCAACGCTATGTCCTGATAGCGGTCCGCCACACCCAGCCGGCCACAGTCGA
TGAATCCAGAAAAGCGGCCATTTTCCACCATGATATTCGGCAAGCAGGCATCGCCATGGGTCACGACGAG
ATCCTCGCCGTCGGGCATGCGCGCCTTGAGCCTGGCGAACAGTTCGGCTGGCGCGAGCCCCTGATGCTCT
TCGTCCAGATCATCCTGATCGACAAGACCGGCTTCCATCCGAGTACGTGCTCGCTCGATGCGATGTTTCG
CTTGGTGGTCGAATGGGCAGGTAGCCGGATCAAGCGTATGCAGCCGCCGCATTGCATCAGCCATGATGGA
TACTTTCTCGGCAGGAGCAAGGTGAGATGACAGGAGATCCTGCCCCGGCACTTCGCCCAATAGCAGCCAG
TCCCTTCCCGCTTCAGTGACAACGTCGAGCACAGCTGCGCAAGGAACGCCCGTCGTGGCCAGCCACGATA
GCCGCGCTGCCTCGTCCTGCAGTTCATTCAGGGCACCGGACAGGTCGGTCTTGACAAAAAGAACCGGGCG
CCCCTGCGCTGACAGCCGGAACACGGCGGCATCAGAGCAGCCGATTGTCTGTTGTGCCCAGTCATAGCCG
AATAGCCTCTCCACCCAAGCGGCCGGAGAACCTGCGTGCAATCCATCTTGTTCAATCATGCGAAACGATC
CTCATCCTGTCTCTTGATCAGATCCGAAAATGGATATACAAGCTCCCGGGAGCTTTTTGCAAAAGCCTAG
GCCTCCAAAAAAGCCTCCTCACTACTTCTGGAATAGCTCAGAGGCAGAGGCGGCCTCGGCCTCTGCATAA
ATAAAAAAAATTAGTCAGCCATGGGGCGGAGAATGGGCGGAACTGGGCGGAGTTAGGGGCGGGATGGGCG
GAGTTAGGGGCGGGACTATGGTTGCTGACTAATTGAGATGCATGCTTTGCATACTTCTGCCTGCTGGGGA
GCCTGGGGACTTTCCACACCTGGTTGCTGACTAATTGAGATGCATGCTTTGCATACTTCTGCCTGCTGGG
GAGCCTGGGGACTTTCCACACCCTAACTGACACACATTCCACAGAATTAATTCGCGTTAAATTTTTGTTA
AATCAGCTCATTTTTTAACCAATAGGCCGAAATCGGCAAAATCCCTTATAAATCAAAAGAATAGACCGAG
ATAGGGT
[37 nt withheld, positions 3119-3155]
AAAGAACGTGGACTCCAACGTCAAAGG
[49 nt withheld, positions 3183-3231]
T
[91 nt withheld, positions 3233-3323]
G
[124 nt withheld, positions 3325-3448]
GGGGATACCCCCTAGAGCCCCAGCTGGTTCTTTCCGCCTCAGAAGCCATAGAGCCCACCGCATCCCCAGC
ATGCCTGCTATTGTCTTCCCAATCCTCCCCCTTGCTGTCCTGCCCCACCCCACCCCCCAGAATAGAATGA
CACCTACTCAGACAATGCGATGCAATTTCCTCATTTTATTAGGAAAGGACAGTGGGAGTGGCACCTTCCA
GGGTCAAGGAAGGCACGGGGGAGGGGCAAACAACAGATGGCTGGCAACTAGAAGGCACAGTCGAGGCTGA
TCAGCGAGCTCTAGCATTTAGGTGACACTATAGAATAGGGCCCTCTAGATGCATGCTCGAGCGGCCGCTT
AGCTCTGCAATGTTCCTTCTTTTATCTGTTGGATAAAGAGGTTTCTCTCATCTTCTGGAGTCCTCCCATT
CTGAGCCCGGACAATACACGTGGGCCGATGAAGGTTGAGCATGTATATCAAATGCTGCTTCTCGTTCTTG
AGCTCCTCAATCTGAGCCTTCAGTTCAGCATTCACACTTTCCAGCTTCTCCGACTCTTTCTGCAGGCACT
CCGTCTTCTCCTTCTTCTTGTTTCGGCACTTTGCAGCTGCAATCTTATTTCTTTCTCGTCGCCTCTTTTT
CCTTTCATCTTCTTCAGGGGCTACCTCGGCTTTTGTGATGGACACCCCGAGGGGTCTGTCGCTGACAGTG
ACTGATTCCAGCGCAGAGGACATCCGGTGGCAGAGGTGCTTGTTCTGGATGGCAAACCTCAGCTCTTCCT
TGACAAAGGGCGTCAGGTTAGCAAAATCCTCAAACACCAGTGACCCAGGAGGGGACAGGCAGGGGACGAT
GGCAGAAGCACTCACTTCCGAGGCAGAGACCTGGCCTGGGTGTTGAAGCATCATGGTCGACCCCTTGTCA
TCGTCGTCCTTGTAGTCCATGGCGGCAAGCTTAGAACCGAGGTGCAGTTGGACCTGGGAGTGGACACCTG
TGGAGAGAAAGGCAAAGTGGATGTTATTCTATAGTGTCACCTAAATCGTATGTGTATGATACATAAGGTT
ATGTATTAATTGTAGCCGCGTTCTAACGAAGCCAAGGGGGTGGGCCTATAGACTCTATAGGCGGTACTTA
CGTCACTCTTGGCACGGGGAATCCGCGTTCCAATGCACCGTTCCCGGCCGCGGAGGCTGGATCGGTCCCG
GTGTCTTCTATGGAGGTCAAAACAGCGTGGATGGCGTCTCCAGGCGATCTGACGGTTCACTAAACGAGCT
CTGCTTATATAGACCTCCCACCGTACACGCCTACCGCCCATTTGCGTCAATGGGGCGGAGTTGTTACGAC
ATTTTGGAAAGTCCCGTTGATTTTGGTGCCAAAACAAACTCCCATTGACGTCAATGGGGTGGAGACTTGG
AAATCCCCGTGAGTCAAACCGCTATCCACGCCCATTGATGTACTGCCAAAACCGCATCACCATGGTAATA
GCGATGACTAATACGTAGATGTACTGCCAAGTAGGAAAGTCCCATAAGGTCATGTACTGGGCATAATGCC
AGGCGGGCCATTTACCGTCATTGACGTCAATAGGGGGCGTACTTGGCATATGATACACTTGATGTACTGC
CAAGTGGGCAGTTTACCGTAAATACTCCACCCATTGACGTCAATGGAAAGTCCCTATTGGCGTTACTATG
GGAACATACGTCATTATTGACGTCAATGGGCGGGGGTCGTTGGGCGGTCAGCCAGGCGGGCCATTTACCG
TAAGTTATGTAACGCGGAACTCCATATATGGGCTATGAACTAATGACCCCGTAATTGATTACTATTAATA
ACTAGTCAATAATCAATGTCGGGCGAGCTCGAATTAATTCGTAATCATGTCATAGCTGTTTCCTGTGTGA
AATTGTTATCCGCTCACAATTCCACACAACATACGAGCCGGAAGCATAAAGTGTAAAGCCTGGGGTGCCT
AATGAGTGAGCTAACTCACATTAATTGCGTTGCGCTCACTGCCCGCTTTCCAGTCGGGAAACCTGTCGTG
CCAGCTGCATTAATGAATCGGCCAACGCGCGGGGAGAGGCGGTTTGCGTATTGGGCGCTCTTCCGCTTCC
TCGCTCACTGACTCGCTGCGCTCGGTCGTTCGGCTGCGGCGAGCGGTATCAGCTCACTCAAAGGCGGTAA
TACGGTTATCCACAGAATCAGGGGATAACGCAGGAAAGAACATGTGAGCAAAAGGCCAGCAAAAGGCCAG
GAACCGTAAAAAGGCCGCGTTGCTGGCGTTTTTCCATAGGCTCCGCCCCCCTGACGAGCATCACAAAAAT
CGACGCTCAAGTCAGAGGTGGCGAAACCCGACAGGACTATAAAGATACCAGGCGTTTCCCCCTGGAAGCT
CCCTCGTGCGCTCTCCTGTTCCGACCCTGCCGCTTACCGGATACCTGTCCGCCTTTCTCCCTTCGGGAAG
CGTGGCGCTTTCTCATAGCTCACGCTGTAGGTATCTCAGTTCGGTGTAGGTCGTTCGCTCCAAGCTGGGC
TGTGTGCACGAACCCCCCGTTCAGCCCGACCGCTGCGCCTTATCCGGTAACTATCGTCTTGAGTCCAACC
CGGTAAGACACGACTTATCGCCACTGGCAGCAGCCACTGGTAACAGGATTAGCAGAGCGAGGTATGTAGG
CGGTGCTACAGAGTTCTTGAAGTGGTGGCCTAACTACGGCTACACTAGAAGAACAGTATTTGGTATCTGC
GCTCTGCTGAAGCCAGTTACCTTCGGAAAAAGAGTTGGTAGCTCTTGATCCGGCAAACAAACCACCGCTG
GTAGCGGTGGTTTTTTTGTTTGCAAGCAGCAGATTACGCGCAGAAAAAAAGGATCTCAAGAAGATCCTTT
GATCTTTTCTACGGGGTCTGACGCTCAGTGGAACGAAAACTCACGTTAAGGGATTTTGGTCATGAGATTA
TCAAAAAGGATCTTCACCTAGATCCTTTTAAATTAAAAATGAAGTTTTAAATCAATCTAAAGTATATATG
AGTAAACTTGGTCTGACAGTTACCAATGCTTAATCAGTGAGGCACCTATCTCAGCGATCTGTCTATTTCG
TTCATCCATAGTTGCCTGACTCCCCGTCGTGTAGATAACTACGATACGGGAGGGCTTACCATCTGGCCCC
AGTGCTGCAATGATACCGCGAGACCCACGCTCACCGGCTCCAGATTTATCAGCAATAAACCAGCCAGCCG
GAAGGGCCGAGCGCAGAAGTGGTCCTGCAACTTTATCCGCCTCCATCCAGTCTATTAATTGTTGCCGGGA
AGCTAGAGTAAGTAGTTCGCCAGTTAATAGTTTGCGCAACGTTGTTGCCATTGCTACAGGCATCGTGGTG
TCACGCTCGTCGTTTGGTATGGCTTCATTCAGCTCCGGTTCCCAACGATCAAGGCGAGTTACATGATCCC
CCATGTTGTGCAAAAAAGCGGTTAGCTCCTTCGGTCCTCCGATCGTTGTCAGAAGTAAGTTGGCCGCAGT
GTTATCACTCATGGTTATGGCAGCACTGCATAATTCTCTTACTGTCATGCCATCCGTAAGATGCTTTTCT
GTGACTGGTGAGTACTCAACCAAGTCATTCTGAGAATAGTGTATGCGGCGACCGAGTTGCTCTTGCCCGG
CGTCAATACGGGATAATACCGCGCCACATAGCAGAACTTTAAAAGTGCTCATCATTGGAAAACGTTCTTC
GGGGCGAAAACTCTCAAGGATCTTACCGCTGTTGAGATCCAGTTCGATGTAACCCACTCGTGCACCCAAC
TGATCTTCAGCATCTTTTACTTTCACCAGCGTTTCTGGGTGAGCAAAAACAGGAAGGCAAAATGCCGCAA
AAAAGGGAATAAGGGCGACACGGAAATGTTGAATACTCATACTCTTCCTTTTTCAATATTATTGAAGCAT
TTATCAGGGTTATTGTCTCATGAGCGGATACATATTTGAATGTATTTAGAAAAATAAACAAATAGGGGTT
CCGCGCACATTTCCCCGAAAAGTGCCACCTGACGTCTAAGAAACCATTATTATCATGACATTAACCTATA
AAAATAGGCGTATCACGAGGCCCTTTCGT
