>Addgene plasmid #26115 | pRK-ATF3 | addgene partial sequence | sequence record 32180 | 26115 with hATF3-R (tctgagccttcagttcagca)
CTTTCTGCAGGCACTCCGTCTTCTCCTTCTTCTTGTTTCGGCACTTTGCAGCTGCAATCTTATTTCTTTC
TCGTCGCCTCTTTTTCCTTTCATCTTCTTCAGGGGCTACCTCGGCTTTTGTGATGGACACCCCGAGGGGT
CTGTCGCTGACAGTGACTGATTCCAGCGCAGAGGACATCCGGTGGCAGAGGTGCTTGTTCTGGATGGCAA
ACCTCAGCTCTTCCTTGACAAAGGGCGTCAGGTTAGCAAAATCCTCAAACACCAGTGACCCAGGAGGGGA
CAGGCAGGGGACGATGGCAGAAGCACTCACTTCCGAGGCAGAGACCTGGCCTGGGTGTTGAAGCATCATG
GTCGACCCCTTGTCATCGTCGTCCTTGTAGTCCATGGCGGCAAGCTTAGAACCGAGGTGCAGTTGGACCT
GGGAGTGGACACCTGTGGAGAGAAAGGCAAAGTGGATGTTATTCTATAGTGTCACCTAAATCGTATGTGT
ATGATACATAAGGTTATGTATTAATTGTAGCCGCGTTCTAACGAAGCCAAGGGGGTGGGCCTATAGACTC
TATAGGCGGTACTTACGTCACTCTTGGCACGGGGAATCCGCGTTCCAATGCACCGTTCCCGGCCGCGGAG
GCTGGATCGGTCCCGGTGTCTTCTATGGAGGTCAAAACAGCGTGGATGGCGTCTCCAGGCGATCTGACGG
TTCACTAAACGAGCTCTGCTTATATAGACCTCCCACCGTACACGCCTACCGCCCATTTGCGTCAATGGGG
CGGAGTTGTTACGACATTTTGGAAAGTCCCGTTGATTTTGGTGCCAAAACAAACTCCCATTGACGTCAAT
GGGGTGGAGACTTGGAAATCCCCGTGAGTCAAACCGCTATCCACGCCCATTGATGTACTGCC
