>Addgene plasmid #26115 | pRK-ATF3 | addgene partial sequence | sequence record 32181 | 26115 with M13_Forward20
GGATGGGCGGAGTTAGGGGCGGGACTATGGTTGCTGACTAATTGAGATGCATGCTTTGCATACTTCTGCC
TGCTGGGGAGCCTGGGGACTTTCCACACCTGGTTGCTGACTAATTGAGATGCATGCTTTGCATACTTCTG
CCTGCTGGGGAGCCTGGGGACTTTCCACACCCTAACTGACACACATTCCACAGCTGGTTCTTTCCGCCTC
AGAAGGTACCTAACCAAGTTCCTCTTTCAGAGGTTATTTCAGGCCATGGTGCTGCGCCGAATTAATTCCC
GATCCAGACATGATAAGATACATTGATGAGTTTGGACAAACCACAACTAGAATGCAGTGAAAAAAATGCT
TTATTTGTGAAATTTGTGATGCTATTGCTTTATTTGTAACCATTATAAGCTGCAATAAACAAGTTGGGCC
ATGGCGGCCATCGATTGAATTCGAGCTCGGTACCCGGGGATCCTCGACGGTATACAGACATGATAAGATA
CATTGATGAGTTTGGACAAACCACAACTAGAATGCAGTGAAAAAAATGCTTTATTTGTGAAATTTGTGAT
GCTATTGCTTTATTTGTAACCATTATAAGCTGCAATAAACAAGTTGGGGTGGGCGAAGAACTCCAGCATG
AGATCCCC
