>Addgene plasmid #26115 | pRK-ATF3 | addgene partial sequence | sequence record 32182 | 26115 with SV40pA-R
GGAAATTTCTTGGTCGGTCATTTCGAACCCCAGAGTCCCGCTCAGAAGAACTCGTCAAGAAGGCGATAGA
AGGCGATGCGCTGCGAATCGGGAGCGGCGATACCGTAAAGCACGAGGAAGCGGTCAGCCCATTCGCCGCC
AAGCTCTTCAGCAATATCACGGGTAGCCAACGCTATGTCCTGATAGCGGTCCGCCACACCCAGCCGGCCA
CAGTCGATGAATCCAGAAAAGCGGCCATTTTCCACCATGATATTCGGCAAGCAGGCATCGCCATGGGTCA
CGACGAGATCCTCGCCGTCGGGCATGCGCGCCTTGAGCCTGGCGAACAGTTCGGCTGGCGCGAGCCCCTG
ATGCTCTTCGTCCAGATCATCCTGATCGACAAGACCGGCTTCCATCCGAGTACGTGCTCGCTCGATGCGA
TGTTTCGCTTGGTGGTCGAATGGGCAGGTAGCCGGATCAAGCGTATGCAGCCGCCGCATTGCATCAGCCA
TGATGGATACTTTCTCGGCAGGAGCAAGGTGAGATGACAGGAGATCCTGCCCCGGCACTTCGCCCAATAG
CAGCCAGTCCCTTCCCGCTTCAGTGACAACGTCGAGCACAGCTGCGCAAGGAACGCCCGTCGTGGCCAGC
CACGATAGCCGCGCTGCCTCGTCCTGCAGTTCATTCAGGGCACCGGACAGGTCGGTCTTGACAAAAAGAA
CCGGGCGCCCCTGCGCTGACAGCCGGAACACGGCGGCATCAGAGCAGCCGATTGTCTGTTGTGCCCAGTC
ATAGC
